>Addgene plasmid #51442 | TALEN-CCR5L18-CtermQ7 | depositor full sequence | sequence record 78450 | TALEN CCR5 Left (L18) Q7 C-term
GACGGATCGGGAGATCTCCCGATCCCCTATGGTCGACTCTCAGTACAATCTGCTCTGATGCCGCATAGTT
AAGCCAGTATCTGCTCCCTGCTTGTGTGTTGGAGGTCGCTGAGTAGTGCGCGAGCAAAATTTAAGCTACA
ACAAGGCAAGGCTTGACCGACAATTGCATGAAGAATCTGCTTAGGGTTAGGCGTTTTGCGCTGCTTCGCG
ATGTACGGGCCAGATATACGCGTTGACATTGATTATTGACTAGTTATTAATAGTAATCAATTACGGGGTC
ATTAGTTCATAGCCCATATATGGAGTTCCGCGTTACATAACTTACGGTAAATGGCCCGCCTGGCTGACCG
CCCAACGACCCCCGCCCATTGACGTCAATAATGACGTATGTTCCCATAGTAACGCCAATAGGGACTTTCC
ATTGACGTCAATGGGTGGACTATTTACGGTAAACTGCCCACTTGGCAGTACATCAAGTGTATCATATGCC
AAGTACGCCCCCTATTGACGTCAATGACGGTAAATGGCCCGCCTGGCATTATGCCCAGTACATGACCTTA
TGGGACTTTCCTACTTGGCAGTACATCTACGTATTAGTCATCGCTATTACCATGGTGATGCGGTTTTGGC
AGTACATCAATGGGCGTGGATAGCGGTTTGACTCACGGGGATTTCCAAGTCTCCACCCCATTGACGTCAA
TGGGAGTTTGTTTTGGCACCAAAATCAACGGGACTTTCCAAAATGTCGTAACAACTCCGCCCCATTGACG
CAAATGGGCGGTAGGCGTGTACGGTGGGAGGTCTATATAAGCAGAGCTCTCTGGCTAACTAGAGAACCCA
CTGCTTACTGGCTTATCGAAATTAATACGACTCACTATAGGGAGACCCAAGCTGGCTAGCACCATGGACT
ACAAAGACCATGACGGTGATTATAAAGATCATGACATCGATTACAAGGATGACGATGACAAGATGGCCCC
CAAGAAGAAGAGGAAGGTGGGCATTCACCGCGGGGTACCTATGGTGGACTTGAGGACACTCGGTTATTCG
CAACAGCAACAGGAGAAAATCAAGCCTAAGGTCAGGAGCACCGTCGCGCAACACCACGAGGCGCTTGTGG
GGCATGGCTTCACTCATGCGCATATTGTCGCGCTTTCACAGCACCCTGCGGCGCTTGGGACGGTGGCTGT
CAAATACCAAGATATGATTGCGGCCCTGCCCGAAGCCACGCACGAGGCAATTGTAGGGGTCGGTAAACAG
TGGTCGGGAGCGCGAGCACTTGAGGCGCTGCTGACTGTGGCGGGTGAGCTTAGGGGGCCTCCGCTCCAGC
TCGACACCGGGCAGCTGCTGAAGATCGCGAAGAGAGGGGGAGTAACAGCGGTAGAGGCAGTGCACGCCTG
GCGCAATGCGCTCACCGGGGCCCCCTTGAACCTGACCCCAGACCAGGTAGTCGCAATCGCGTCAAACGGA
GGGGGAAAGCAAGCCCTGGAAACCGTGCAAAGGTTGTTGCCGGTCCTTTGTCAAGACCACGGCCTTACAC
CGGAGCAAGTCGTGGCCATTGCATCCCACGACGGTGGCAAACAGGCTCTTGAGACGGTTCAGAGACTTCT
CCCAGTTCTCTGTCAAGCCCACGGGCTGACTCCCGATCAAGTTGTAGCGATTGCGTCGAACATTGGAGGG
AAACAAGCATTGGAGACTGTCCAACGGCTCCTTCCCGTGTTGTGTCAAGCCCACGGTTTGACGCCTGCAC
AAGTGGTCGCCATCGCCTCGAATGGCGGCGGTAAGCAGGCGCTGGAAACAGTACAGCGCCTGCTGCCTGT
ACTGTGCCAGGATCATGGACTGACCCCAGACCAGGTAGTCGCAATCGCGTCAAACGGAGGGGGAAAGCAA
GCCCTGGAAACCGTGCAAAGGTTGTTGCCGGTCCTTTGTCAAGACCACGGCCTTACACCGGAGCAAGTCG
TGGCCATTGCAAGCAACATCGGTGGCAAACAGGCTCTTGAGACGGTTCAGAGACTTCTCCCAGTTCTCTG
TCAAGCCCACGGGCTGACTCCCGATCAAGTTGTAGCGATTGCGTCGCATGACGGAGGGAAACAAGCATTG
GAGACTGTCCAACGGCTCCTTCCCGTGTTGTGTCAAGCCCACGGTTTGACGCCTGCACAAGTGGTCGCCA
TCGCCTCCAATATTGGCGGTAAGCAGGCGCTGGAAACAGTACAGCGCCTGCTGCCTGTACTGTGCCAGGA
TCATGGACTGACCCCAGACCAGGTAGTCGCAATCGCGTCACATGACGGGGGAAAGCAAGCCCTGGAAACC
GTGCAAAGGTTGTTGCCGGTCCTTTGTCAAGACCACGGCCTTACACCGGAGCAAGTCGTGGCCATTGCAT
CCCACGACGGTGGCAAACAGGCTCTTGAGACGGTTCAGAGACTTCTCCCAGTTCTCTGTCAAGCCCACGG
GCTGACTCCCGATCAAGTTGTAGCGATTGCGTCCAACGGTGGAGGGAAACAAGCATTGGAGACTGTCCAA
CGGCTCCTTCCCGTGTTGTGTCAAGCCCACGGTTTGACGCCTGCACAAGTGGTCGCCATCGCCAACAACA
ACGGCGGTAAGCAGGCGCTGGAAACAGTACAGCGCCTGCTGCCTGTACTGTGCCAGGATCATGGACTGAC
CCCAGACCAGGTAGTCGCAATCGCGTCACATGACGGGGGAAAGCAAGCCCTGGAAACCGTGCAAAGGTTG
TTGCCGGTCCTTTGTCAAGACCACGGCCTTACACCGGAGCAAGTCGTGGCCATTGCAAGCAACATCGGTG
GCAAACAGGCTCTTGAGACGGTTCAGAGACTTCTCCCAGTTCTCTGTCAAGCCCACGGGCTGACTCCCGA
TCAAGTTGTAGCGATTGCGAATAACAATGGAGGGAAACAAGCATTGGAGACTGTCCAACGGCTCCTTCCC
GTGTTGTGTCAAGCCCACGGTTTGACGCCTGCACAAGTGGTCGCCATCGCCAGCCATGATGGCGGTAAGC
AGGCGCTGGAAACAGTACAGCGCCTGCTGCCTGTACTGTGCCAGGATCATGGACTGACACCCGAACAGGT
GGTCGCCATTGCTTCTAATGGGGGAGGACGGCCAGCCTTGGAGTCCATCGTAGCCCAATTGTCCAGGCCC
GATCCCGCGTTGGCTGCGTTAACGAATGACCATCTGGTGGCGTTGGCATGTCTTGGTGGACGACCCGCGC
TCGATGCAGTCCAACAAGGTCTGCCTCATGCTCCCGCATTGATCCAACAAACCAACCAACAAATTCCCGA
GAGAACTTCCCATCAAGTCGCGGGATCCCAACTAGTCAAAAGTGAACTGGAGGAGAAGAAATCTGAACTT
CGTCATAAATTGAAATATGTGCCTCATGAATATATTGAATTAATTGAAATTGCCAGAAATTCCACTCAGG
ATAGAATTCTTGAAATGAAGGTAATGGAATTTTTTATGAAAGTTTATGGATATAGAGGTAAACATTTGGG
TGGATCAAGGAAACCGGACGGAGCAATTTATACTGTCGGATCTCCTATTGATTACGGTGTGATCGTGGAT
ACTAAAGCTTATAGCGGAGGTTATAATCTGCCAATTGGCCAAGCAGATGAAATGGAGCGATATGTCGAAG
AAAATCAAACACGAAACAAACATCTCAACCCTAATGAATGGTGGAAAGTCTATCCATCTTCTGTAACGGA
ATTTAAGTTTTTATTTGTGAGTGGTCACTTTAAAGGAAACTACAAAGCTCAGCTTACACGATTAAATCAT
ATCACTAATTGTAATGGAGCTGTTCTTAGTGTAGAAGAGCTTTTAATTGGTGGAGAAATGATTAAAGCCG
GCACATTAACCTTAGAGGAAGTGAGACGGAAATTTAATAACGGCGAGATAAACTTTTAAGGGCCCTTCGA
AGGTAAGCCTATCCCTAACCCTCTCCTCGGTCTCGATTCTACGCGTACCGGTCATCATCACCATCACCAT
TGAGTTTAAACCCGCTGATCAGCCTCGACTGTGCCTTCTAGTTGCCAGCCATCTGTTGTTTGCCCCTCCC
CCGTGCCTTCCTTGACCCTGGAAGGTGCCACTCCCACTGTCCTTTCCTAATAAAATGAGGAAATTGCATC
GCATTGTCTGAGTAGGTGTCATTCTATTCTGGGGGGTGGGGTGGGGCAGGACAGCAAGGGGGAGGATTGG
GAAGACAATAGCAGGCATGCTGGGGATGCGGTGGGCTCTATGGCTTCTGAGGCGGAAAGAACCAGCTGGG
GCTCTAGGGGGTATCCCC
[124 nt withheld, positions 4289-4412]
C
[32 nt withheld, positions 4414-4445]
CA
[57 nt withheld, positions 4448-4504]
A
[49 nt withheld, positions 4506-4554]
CCTTTGACGTTGGAGTCCACGTTCTTT
[37 nt withheld, positions 4582-4618]
ACCCTATCTCGGTCTATTCTTTTGATTTATAAGGGATTTTGGGGATTTCGGCCTATTGGTTAAAAAATGA
GCTGATTTAACAAAAATTTAACGCGAATTAATTCTGTGGAATGTGTGTCAGTTAGGGTGTGGAAAGTCCC
CAGGCTCCCCAGGCAGGCAGAAGTATGCAAAGCATGCATCTCAATTAGTCAGCAACCAGGTGTGGAAAGT
CCCCAGGCTCCCCAGCAGGCAGAAGTATGCAAAGCATGCATCTCAATTAGTCAGCAACCATAGTCCCGCC
CCTAACTCCGCCCATCCCGCCCCTAACTCCGCCCAGTTCCGCCCATTCTCCGCCCCATGGCTGACTAATT
TTTTTTATTTATGCAGAGGCCGAGGCCGCCTCTGCCTCTGAGCTATTCCAGAAGTAGTGAGGAGGCTTTT
TTGGAGGCCTAGGCTTTTGCAAAAAGCTCCCGGGAGCTTGTATATCCATTTTCGGATCTGATCAGCACGT
GTTGACAATTAATCATCGGCATAGTATATCGGCATAGTATAATACGACAAGGTGAGGAACTAAACCATGG
CCAAGCCTTTGTCTCAAGAAGAATCCACCCTCATTGAAAGAGCAACGGCTACAATCAACAGCATCCCCAT
CTCTGAAGACTACAGCGTCGCCAGCGCAGCTCTCTCTAGCGACGGCCGCATCTTCACTGGTGTCAATGTA
TATCATTTTACTGGGGGACCTTGTGCAGAACTCGTGGTGCTGGGCACTGCTGCTGCTGCGGCAGCTGGCA
ACCTGACTTGTATCGTCGCGATCGGAAATGAGAACAGGGGCATCTTGAGCCCCTGCGGACGGTGTCGACA
GGTGCTTCTCGATCTGCATCCTGGGATCAAAGCGATAGTGAAGGACAGTGATGGACAGCCGACGGCAGTT
GGGATTCGTGAATTGCTGCCCTCTGGTTATGTGTGGGAGGGCTAAGCACTTCGTGGCCGAGGAGCAGGAC
TGACACGTGCTACGAGATTTCGATTCCACCGCCGCCTTCTATGAAAGGTTGGGCTTCGGAATCGTTTTCC
GGGACGCCGGCTGGATGATCCTCCAGCGCGGGGATCTCATGCTGGAGTTCTTCGCCCACCCCAACTTGTT
TATTGCAGCTTATAATGGTTACAAATAAAGCAATAGCATCACAAATTTCACAAATAAAGCATTTTTTTCA
CTGCATTCTAGTTGTGGTTTGTCCAAACTCATCAATGTATCTTATCATGTCTGTATACCGTCGACCTCTA
GCTAGAGCTTGGCGTAATCATGGTCATAGCTGTTTCCTGTGTGAAATTGTTATCCGCTCACAATTCCACA
CAACATACGAGCCGGAAGCATAAAGTGTAAAGCCTGGGGTGCCTAATGAGTGAGCTAACTCACATTAATT
GCGTTGCGCTCACTGCCCGCTTTCCAGTCGGGAAACCTGTCGTGCCAGCTGCATTAATGAATCGGCCAAC
GCGCGGGGAGAGGCGGTTTGCGTATTGGGCGCTCTTCCGCTTCCTCGCTCACTGACTCGCTGCGCTCGGT
CGTTCGGCTGCGGCGAGCGGTATCAGCTCACTCAAAGGCGGTAATACGGTTATCCACAGAATCAGGGGAT
AACGCAGGAAAGAACATGTGAGCAAAAGGCCAGCAAAAGGCCAGGAACCGTAAAAAGGCCGCGTTGCTGG
CGTTTTTCCATAGGCTCCGCCCCCCTGACGAGCATCACAAAAATCGACGCTCAAGTCAGAGGTGGCGAAA
CCCGACAGGACTATAAAGATACCAGGCGTTTCCCCCTGGAAGCTCCCTCGTGCGCTCTCCTGTTCCGACC
CTGCCGCTTACCGGATACCTGTCCGCCTTTCTCCCTTCGGGAAGCGTGGCGCTTTCTCAATGCTCACGCT
GTAGGTATCTCAGTTCGGTGTAGGTCGTTCGCTCCAAGCTGGGCTGTGTGCACGAACCCCCCGTTCAGCC
CGACCGCTGCGCCTTATCCGGTAACTATCGTCTTGAGTCCAACCCGGTAAGACACGACTTATCGCCACTG
GCAGCAGCCACTGGTAACAGGATTAGCAGAGCGAGGTATGTAGGCGGTGCTACAGAGTTCTTGAAGTGGT
GGCCTAACTACGGCTACACTAGAAGGACAGTATTTGGTATCTGCGCTCTGCTGAAGCCAGTTACCTTCGG
AAAAAGAGTTGGTAGCTCTTGATCCGGCAAACAAACCACCGCTGGTAGCGGTGGTTTTTTTGTTTGCAAG
CAGCAGATTACGCGCAGAAAAAAAGGATCTCAAGAAGATCCTTTGATCTTTTCTACGGGGTCTGACGCTC
AGTGGAACGAAAACTCACGTTAAGGGATTTTGGTCATGAGATTATCAAAAAGGATCTTCACCTAGATCCT
TTTAAATTAAAAATGAAGTTTTAAATCAATCTAAAGTATATATGAGTAAACTTGGTCTGACAGTTACCAA
TGCTTAATCAGTGAGGCACCTATCTCAGCGATCTGTCTATTTCGTTCATCCATAGTTGCCTGACTCCCCG
TCGTGTAGATAACTACGATACGGGAGGGCTTACCATCTGGCCCCAGTGCTGCAATGATACCGCGAGACCC
ACGCTCACCGGCTCCAGATTTATCAGCAATAAACCAGCCAGCCGGAAGGGCCGAGCGCAGAAGTGGTCCT
GCAACTTTATCCGCCTCCATCCAGTCTATTAATTGTTGCCGGGAAGCTAGAGTAAGTAGTTCGCCAGTTA
ATAGTTTGCGCAACGTTGTTGCCATTGCTACAGGCATCGTGGTGTCACGCTCGTCGTTTGGTATGGCTTC
ATTCAGCTCCGGTTCCCAACGATCAAGGCGAGTTACATGATCCCCCATGTTGTGCAAAAAAGCGGTTAGC
TCCTTCGGTCCTCCGATCGTTGTCAGAAGTAAGTTGGCCGCAGTGTTATCACTCATGGTTATGGCAGCAC
TGCATAATTCTCTTACTGTCATGCCATCCGTAAGATGCTTTTCTGTGACTGGTGAGTACTCAACCAAGTC
ATTCTGAGAATAGTGTATGCGGCGACCGAGTTGCTCTTGCCCGGCGTCAATACGGGATAATACCGCGCCA
CATAGCAGAACTTTAAAAGTGCTCATCATTGGAAAACGTTCTTCGGGGCGAAAACTCTCAAGGATCTTAC
CGCTGTTGAGATCCAGTTCGATGTAACCCACTCGTGCACCCAACTGATCTTCAGCATCTTTTACTTTCAC
CAGCGTTTCTGGGTGAGCAAAAACAGGAAGGCAAAATGCCGCAAAAAAGGGAATAAGGGCGACACGGAAA
TGTTGAATACTCATACTCTTCCTTTTTCAATATTATTGAAGCATTTATCAGGGTTATTGTCTCATGAGCG
GATACATATTTGAATGTATTTAGAAAAATAAACAAATAGGGGTTCCGCGCACATTTCCCCGAAAAGTGCC
ACCTGACGTC
Features (pLannotate 1.2.2; 25 found; start..end, strand, type, name):
     36..80      -  misc_feature   bom (fragment): basis of mobility region from pBR322
    235..614     +  enhancer       CMV enhancer: human cytomegalovirus immediate early enhancer
    615..818     +  promoter       CMV promoter: human cytomegalovirus (CMV) immediate early promoter
    814..847     +  LTR            5' LTR (truncated) (fragment): truncated 5' long terminal repeat (LTR) from HIV-1
    863..881     +  promoter       T7 promoter: promoter for bacteriophage T7 RNA polymerase
    907..972     +  CDS            3xFLAG: three tandem FLAG® epitope tags, followed by an enterokinase cleavage site
   1024..1533    +  CDS            avrBs3 (fragment): AVRB3_XANEU - Experimental evidence at protein level: Swiss-Prot protein existence level 1. Avirulence protein. Acts as a transcription factor in C.annuum plants. In susceptible plants lacking the Bs3 resistance gene induces expression of a number of genes, including genes homologous to a family of auxin-induced genes, alpha-expansin genes, pectate lyase, anthocyanidin glucoside rhamnosyl transferase and at least one transcription factor, UPA20. Their expression leads to plant hypertrophy in mesophyll cells, probably mainly mediated by UPA20 (PubMed:17962565). In resistant plants induces the h
   3319..3906    +  CDS            FokI cleavage domain: nonspecific DNA cleavage domain of the FokI endonuclease (Li et al., 1992) must dimerize to be catalytically active
   3922..3963    +  CDS            V5 tag: epitope tag from simian virus 5
   4019..4243    +  polyA_signal   bGH poly(A) signal: bovine growth hormone polyadenylation signal
   4247..4268    +  promoter       SV40 promoter (fragment): SV40 enhancer and early promoter
   4289..4717    +  rep_origin     f1 ori (sequence partly withheld): f1 bacteriophage origin of replication; arrow indicates direction of (+) strand synthesis
   4731..5061    +  promoter       SV40 promoter: SV40 enhancer and early promoter
   5109..5156    +  promoter       EM7 promoter: synthetic bacterial promoter&nbsp
   5175..5573    +  CDS            BSD: blasticidin S deaminase; Aspergillus terreus BSD; confers resistance to blasticidin
   5574..5601    +  CDS            BleoR (fragment): antibiotic-binding protein; Sh ble from Streptoalloteichus hindustanus; confers resistance to bleomycin, phleomycin, and Zeocin™
   5611..5736    +  CDS            ble (fragment): BLE_KLEPN - Experimental evidence at protein level: Swiss-Prot protein existence level 1. Binding protein with a strong affinity to the bleomycin family of antibiotics. Binds to CL990; an antimitotic-antibiotic compound. From Klebsiella pneumoniae.
   5731..5852    +  polyA_signal   SV40 poly(A) signal: SV40 polyadenylation signal
   5925..5941    -  protein_bind   lac operator: The lac repressor binds to the lac operator to inhibit transcription in E. coli. This inhibition can be relieved by adding lactose or isopropyl-β-D-thiogalactopyranoside (IPTG). lac repressor encoded by lacI
   5949..5979    -  promoter       lac promoter: promoter for the E. coli lac operon
   5994..6015    -  protein_bind   CAP binding site: CAP binding activates transcription in the presence of cAMP. E. coli catabolite activator protein
   6028..6120    -  CDS            lacI (fragment): lac repressor; lacI; The lac repressor binds to the lac operator to inhibit transcription in E. coli. This inhibition can be relieved by adding lactose or isopropyl-β-D-thiogalactopyranoside (IPTG).
   6303..6891    -  rep_origin     ori: high-copy-number ColE1/pMB1/pBR322/pUC origin of replication
   7062..7922    -  CDS            AmpR: β-lactamase; bla; confers resistance to ampicillin, carbenicillin, and related antibiotics
   7923..8027    -  promoter       AmpR promoter: bla
