[The description below was written by a language model from this plasmid's Addgene catalogue record and pLannotate feature annotations shown in this document.]
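Description:
TALEN-CCR5L18-CtermQ7 is an 8,058 bp mammalian expression plasmid built on the JDS70 TALEN backbone. It encodes one half of a TALEN pair, the monomer that recognises the left half-site (L18) of the CCR5A target. It is propagated in E. coli as a high-copy plasmid using a ColE1/pUC-type origin and ampicillin resistance (AmpR with its own bla promoter). An f1 origin is also present. The feature table also shows an SV40 promoter/EM7 promoter cassette driving blasticidin S deaminase, followed by an SV40 poly(A) signal, which could in principle allow blasticidin selection in mammalian cells or bacteria. The catalogue entry does not mention this marker.

The roughly 3 kb synthetic insert is expressed from the CMV enhancer/promoter and terminated by the bGH poly(A) signal. A T7 promoter sits just upstream of the coding region. The open reading frame begins with an N-terminal 3xFLAG tag, followed by a TAL effector scaffold with a Δ152 N-terminal truncation and a +63 C-terminal domain. The annotation detects only the AvrBs3-like N-terminal portion, leaving the DNA-binding repeat array unlabelled. This scaffold is fused to the FokI cleavage domain in its EL variant, which the record pairs with no partner but which, like any FokI domain, must dimerise to cut. A V5 tag sequence is annotated downstream of FokI.

The defining feature is the "Q7" C-terminal domain, in which seven cationic residues are changed to glutamine (K777Q, K778Q, K788Q, R789Q, R792Q, R793Q and R801Q). The associated study profiled TALEN specificity and engineered nucleases with improved DNA-cleavage specificity, and this construct is one of those engineered variants for CCR5 targeting in mammalian cells.
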