Addgene plasmid #51442: TALEN-CCR5L18-CtermQ7
Purpose: Expresses TALEN targeting left CCR5A site (L18) with Q7 C-terminal domain
Depositing lab: David Liu. Depositing organization: Harvard University. Publication: Broad specificity profiling of TALENs results in engineered nucleases with improved DNA-cleavage specificity. Guilinger JP, Pattanayak V, Reyon D, Tsai SQ, Sander JD, Joung JK, Liu DR. Nat Methods. 2014 Apr;11(4):429-35. doi: 10.1038/nmeth.2845. Epub 2014 Feb 16. PubMed 24531420.
Backbone
  Vector backbone: JDS70
  Backbone manufacturer: Joung lab
  Backbone size w/o insert (bp): 5055
  Total vector size (bp): 8058
  Modifications to backbone: TAL N-terminal: ∆152 (Miller et al. 2011) TAL C-terminus: +63 (Miller et al. 2011) FOKI: EL
  Vector type: Mammalian Expression, TALEN
Growth in bacteria
  Bacterial resistance: Ampicillin, 100 μg/mL
  Growth temperature: 37°C
  Growth strain: XL1 Blue
  Copy number: High Copy
Gene/Insert
  Gene/Insert name: TALEN CCR5 Left (L18) Q7 C-term
  Species: Synthetic
  Insert size (bp): 3003
  Mutation: K777Q, K778Q, K788Q, R789Q, R792Q, R793Q and R801Q
  Promoter: CMV
  Tag / fusion protein: 3xFLAG (N terminal on insert); Fok1 EL variant (C terminal on insert)
  Cloning method: Ligation Independent Cloning
  Sequencing primers: 5′ TAATACGACTCACTATAGG; 3′ GCTGATCAGCGGGTTTAAAC
Terms and licenses: Academic/Nonprofit Terms; Industry Terms: Not Available to Industry
How to cite: TALEN-CCR5L18-CtermQ7 was a gift from David Liu (Addgene plasmid # 51442 ; http://n2t.net/addgene:51442 ; RRID:Addgene_51442)
