>Addgene plasmid #51442 | TALEN-CCR5L18-CtermQ7 | depositor partial sequence | sequence record 78451 | T7
GGTGATTATAAAGATCATGACATCGATTACAAGGATGACGATGACAAGATGGCCCCCAAGAAGAAGAGGA
AGGTGGGCATTCACCGCGGGGTACCTATGGTGGACTTGAGGACACTCGGTTATTCGCAACAGCAACAGGA
GAAAATCAAGCCTAAGGTCAGGAGCACCGTCGCGCAACACCACGAGGCGCTTGTGGGGCATGGCTTCACT
CATGCGCATATTGTCGCGCTTTCACAGCACCCTGCGGCGCTTGGGACGGTGGCTGTCAAATACCAAGATA
TGATTGCGGCCCTGCCCGAAGCCACGCACGAGGCAATTGTAGGGGTCGGTAAACAGTGGTCGGGAGCGCG
AGCACTTGAGGCGCTGCTGACTGTGGCGGGTGAGCTTAGGGGGCCTCCGCTCCAGCTCGACACCGGGCAG
CTGCTGAAGATCGCGAAGAGAGGGGGAGTAACAGCGGTAGAGGCAGTGCACGCCTGGCGCAATGCGCTCA
CCGGGGCCCCCTTGAACCTGACCCCAGACCAGGTAGTCGCAATCGCGTCAAACGGAGGGGGAAAGCAAGC
CCTGGAAACCGTGCAAAGGTTGTTGCCGGTCCTTTGTCAAGACCACGGCCTTACACCGGAGCAAGTCGTG
GCCATTGCATCCCACGACGGTGGCAAACAGGCTCTTGAGACGGTTCAGAGACTTCTCCCAGTTCTCTGTC
AAGCCCACGGGCTGANTNNNGATCAAGTTGTAGCGATTGCGTCGAACATTGGAGGGAAACAAGCATTGGA
GACTGTCCAACGGCTCCTTCCCGTGTTGTGTCAAGCCCACGGTTTGACGCCTGCACAAGT
