>Addgene plasmid #51442 | TALEN-CCR5L18-CtermQ7 | depositor partial sequence | sequence record 78452 | TALEN-fwd2
CTGGAAACCGTGCAAAGGTTGTTGCCGGTCCTTTGTCAAGACCACGGCCTTACACCGGAGCAAGTCGTGG
CCATTGCATCCCACGACGGTGGCAAACAGGCTCTTGAGACGGTTCAGAGACTTCTCCCAGTTCTCTGTCA
AGCCCACGGGCTGACTCCCGATCAAGTTGTAGCGATTGCGTCGAACATTGGAGGGAAACAAGCATTGGAG
ACTGTCCAACGGCTCCTTCCCGTGTTGTGTCAAGCCCACGGTTTGACGCCTGCACAAGTGGTCGCCATCG
CCTCGAATGGCGGCGGTAAGCAGGCGCTGGAAACAGTACAGCGCCTGCTGCCTGTACTGTGCCAGGATCA
TGGACTGACCCCAGACCAGGTAGTCGCAATCGCGTCAAACGGAGGGGGAAAGCAAGCCCTGGAAACCGTG
CAAAGGTTGTTGCCGGTCCTTTGTCAAGACCACGGCCTTACACCGGAGCAAGTCGTGGCCATTGCAAGCA
ACATCGGTGGCAAACAGGCTCTTGAGACGGTTCAGAGACTTCTCCCAGTTCTCTGTCAAGCCCACGGGCT
GACTCCCGATCAAGTTGTAGCGATTGCGTCGCATGACGGAGGGAAACAAGCATTGGAGACTGTCCAACGG
CTCCTTCCCGTGTTGTGTCAAGCCCACGGTTTGACGCCTGCACAAGTGGTCGCCATCGCCTCCAATATTG
GCGGTAAGCAGGCGCTGGAAACAGTACAGCGCCTGCTGCCTGTACTGTGCCAGGATCATGGACTGACCCC
AGACCAGGTAGTCGCAATCGCGTCACATGACGGGGGAAAGCAAGCCCTGNAAACCGTGCA
