>Addgene plasmid #51442 | TALEN-CCR5L18-CtermQ7 | depositor partial sequence | sequence record 78453 | TALEN-rev2
GTGTCAGTCCATGATCCTGGCACAGTACAGGCAGCAGGCGCTGTACTGTTTCCAGCGCCTGCTTACCGCC
ATCATGGCTGGCGATGGCGACCACTTGTGCAGGCGTCAAACCGTGGGCTTGACACAACACGGGAAGGAGC
CGTTGGACAGTCTCCAATGCTTGTTTCCCTCCATTGTTATTCGCAATCGCTACAACTTGATCGGGAGTCA
GCCCGTGGGCTTGACAGAGAACTGGGAGAAGTCTCTGAACCGTCTCAAGAGCCTGTTTGCCACCGATGTT
GCTTGCAATGGCCACGACTTGCTCCGGTGTAAGGCCGTGGTCTTGACAAAGGACCGGCAACAACCTTTGC
ACGGTTTCCAGGGCTTGCTTTCCCCCGTCATGTGACGCGATTGCGACTACCTGGTCTGGGGTCAGTCCAT
GATCCTGGCACAGTACAGGCAGCAGGCGCTGTACTGTTTCCAGCGCCTGCTTACCGCCGTTGTTGTTGGC
GATGGCGACCACTTGTGCAGGCGTCAAACCGTGGGCTTGACACAACACGGGAAGGAGCCGTTGGACAGTC
TCCAATGCTTGTTTCCCTCCACCGTTGGACGCAATCGCTACAACTTGATCGGGAGTCAGCCCGTGGGCTT
GACAGAGAACTGGGAGAAGTCTCTGAACCGTCTCAAGAGCCTGTTTGCCACCGTCGTGGGATGCAATGGC
CACGACTTGCTCCGGTGTAAGGCCGTGGTCTTGACAAAGGACCGGCAACAACCTTTGCACGGTTTCCAGG
GCTTGCTTTCCCCCGTCATGTGACGCGATTGCGACTACCTGGTCTGGGGTCAGTCCATGA
