>Addgene plasmid #51442 | TALEN-CCR5L18-CtermQ7 | depositor partial sequence | sequence record 78454 | TALEN-rev1
CCGAGGAGAGGGTTAGGGATAGGCTTACCTTCGAAGGGCCCTTAAAAGTTTATCTCGCCGTTATTAAATT
TCCGTCTCACTTCCTCTAAGGTTAATGTGCCGGCTTTAATCATTTCTCCACCAATTAAAAGCTCTTCTAC
ACTAAGAACAGCTCCATTACAATTAGTGATATGATTTAATCGTGTAAGCTGAGCTTTGTAGTTTCCTTTA
AAGTGACCACTCACAAATAAAAACTTAAATTCCGTTACAGAAGATGGATAGACTTTCCACCATTCATTAG
GGTTGAGATGTTTGTTTCGTGTTTGATTTTCTTCGACATATCGCTCCATTTCATCTGCTTGGCCAATTGG
CAGATTATAACCTCCGCTATAAGCTTTAGTATCCACGATCACACCGTAATCAATAGGAGATCCGACAGTA
TAAATTGCTCCGTCCGGTTTCCTTGATCCACCCAAATGTTTACCTCTATATCCATAAACTTTCATAAAAA
ATTCCATTACCTTCATTTCAAGAATTCTATCCTGAGTGGAATTTCTGGCAATTTCAATTAATTCAATATA
TTCATGAGGCACATATTTCAATTTATGACGAAGTTCAGATTTCTTCTCCTCCAGTTCACTTTTGACTAGT
TGGGATCCCGCGACTTGATGGGAAGTTCTCTCGGGAATTTGTTGGTTGGTTTGTTGGATCAATGCGGGAG
CATGAGGCAGACCTTGTTGGACTGCATCGAGCGCGGGTCGTCCACCAAGACATGCCAACGCCACCAGATG
GTCATTCGTTAACGCAGCCAACGCGGGATCGGGCCTGGACAATTGGGCTACGATGGACTC
