>Addgene plasmid #51442 | TALEN-CCR5L18-CtermQ7 | addgene partial sequence | sequence record 81187 | CMV-F 5'-CGCAAATGGGCGGTAGGCGTG-3'
AGAGCTCTCTGGCTAACTAGAGAACCCACTGCTTACTGGCTTATCGAAATTAATACGACTCACTATAGGG
AGACCCAAGCTGGCTAGCACCATGGACTACAAAGACCATGACGGTGATTATAAAGATCATGACATCGATT
ACAAGGATGACGATGACAAGATGGCCCCCAAGAAGAAGAGGAAGGTGGGCATTCACCGCGGGGTACCTAT
GGTGGACTTGAGGACACTCGGTTATTCGCAACAGCAACAGGAGAAAATCAAGCCTAAGGTCAGGAGCACC
GTCGCGCAACACCACGAGGCGCTTGTGGGGCATGGCTTCACTCATGCGCATATTGTCGCGCTTTCACAGC
ACCCTGCGGCGCTTGGGACGGTGGCTGTCAAATACCAAGATATGATTGCGGCCCTGCCCGAAGCCACGCA
CGAGGCAATTGTAGGGGTCGGTAAACAGTGGTCGGGAGCGCGAGCACTTGAGGCGCTGCTGACTGTGGCG
GGTGAGCTTAGGGGGCCTCCGCTCCAGCTCGACACCGGGCAGCTGCTGAAGATCGCGAAGAGAGGGGGAG
TAACAGCGGTAGAGGCAGTGCACGCCTGGCGCAATGCGCTCACCGGGGCCCCCTTGAACCTGACCCCAGA
CCAGGTAGTCGCAATCGCGTCAAACGGAGGGGGAAAGCAAGCCCTGGAAACCGTGCAAAGGTTGTTGCCG
GTCCTTTGTCAAGACCACGGCCTTACACCGGAGCAAGTCGTGGCCATTGCATCCCACGACGGTGGCAAAC
AGGCTCTTGAGACGGTTCAGAGACTTCTCCCAGTTCTCTGTCAAGCCCACGGGCTGACTCCCGATCAAGT
TGT
