>Addgene plasmid #51442 | TALEN-CCR5L18-CtermQ7 | addgene partial sequence | sequence record 81188 | JDS-TALEN-F 5'-TAGGGGTCGGTAAACAGTGG-3'
TGGCGGGTGAGCTTAGGGGGCCTCCGCTCCAGCTCGACACCGGGCAGCTGCTGAAGATCGCGAAGAGAGG
GGGAGTAACAGCGGTAGAGGCAGTGCACGCCTGGCGCAATGCGCTCACCGGGGCCCCCTTGAACCTGACC
CCAGACCAGGTAGTCGCAATCGCGTCAAACGGAGGGGGAAAGCAAGCCCTGGAAACCGTGCAAAGGTTGT
TGCCGGTCCTTTGTCAAGACCACGGCCTTACACCGGAGCAAGTCGTGGCCATTGCATCCCACGACGGTGG
CAAACAGGCTCTTGAGACGGTTCAGAGACTTCTCCCAGTTCTCTGTCAAGCCCACGGGCTGACTCCCGAT
CAAGTTGTAGCGATTGCGTCGAACATTGGAGGGAAACAAGCATTGGAGACTGTCCAACGGCTCCTTCCCG
TGTTGTGTCAAGCCCACGGTTTGACGCCTGCACAAGTGGTCGCCATCGCCTCNAATGGCGGCGGTAAGCA
GGCGCTGGAAACAGTACAGCGCCTGCTGCCTGTACTGTGCCAGGATCATGGACTGACCCCAGACCAGGTA
GTCGCAATCGCGTCAAACGGAGGGGGAAAGCAAGCCCTGGAAACCGTGCAAAGGTTGTTGCCGGTCCTTT
GTCAAGACCACGGCCTTACACCGGAGCAAGTCGTGGCCATTGCAAGCAACATCGGTGGCAAACAGGCTCT
TGAGACGGTTCA
