>Addgene plasmid #51442 | TALEN-CCR5L18-CtermQ7 | addgene partial sequence | sequence record 81189 | BGH-rev 5'-TAGAAGGCACAGTCGAGG-3'
GACCGGTACGCGTAGAATCGAGACCGAGGAGAGGGTTAGGGATAGGCTTACCTTCGAAGGGCCCTTAAAA
GTTTATCTCGCCGTTATTAAATTTCCGTCTCACTTCCTCTAAGGTTAATGTGCCGGCTTTAATCATTTCT
CCACCAATTAAAAGCTCTTCTACACTAAGAACAGCTCCATTACAATTAGTGATATGATTTAATCGTGTAA
GCTGAGCTTTGTAGTTTCCTTTAAAGTGACCACTCACAAATAAAAACTTAAATTCCGTTACAGAAGATGG
ATAGACTTTCCACCATTCATTAGGGTTGAGATGTTTGTTTCGTGTTTGATTTTCTTCGACATATCGCTCC
ATTTCATCTGCTTGGCCAATTGGCAGATTATAACCTCCGCTATAAGCTTTAGTATCCACGATCACACCGT
AATCAATAGGAGATCCGACAGTATAAATTGCTCCGTCCGGTTTCCTTGATCCACCCAAATGTTTACCTCT
ATATCCATAAACTTTCATAAAAAATTCCATTACCTTCATTTCAAGAATTCTATCCTGAGTGGAATTTCTG
GCAATTTCAATTAATTCAATATATTCATGAGGCACATATTTCAATTTATGACGAAGTTCAGATTTCTTCT
CCTCCAGTTCACTTTTGACTAGTTGGGATCCCGCGACTTGATGGGAAGTTCTCTCGGGAATTTGTTGGTT
GGTTTGTTGGATCAATGCGGGAGCATG
